>Addgene plasmid #136209 | pCDNA4.TO-ORF48-2xCSTREP | addgene full sequence | sequence record 267577 | Addgene NGS Result
GACGGATCGGGAGATCTCCCGATCCCCTATGGTGCACTCTCAGTACAATCTGCTCTGATGCCGCATAGTT
AAGCCAGTATCTGCTCCCTGCTTGTGTGTTGGAGGTCGCTGAGTAGTGCGCGAGCAAAATTTAAGCTACA
ACAAGGCAAGGCTTGACCGACAATTGCATGAAGAATCTGCTTAGGGTTAGGCGTTTTGCGCTGCTTCGCG
ATGTACGGGCCAGATATACGCGTTGACATTGATTATTGACTAGTTATTAATAGTAATCAATTACGGGGTC
ATTAGTTCATAGCCCATATATGGAGTTCCGCGTTACATAACTTACGGTAAATGGCCCGCCTGGCTGACCG
CCCAACGACCCCCGCCCATTGACGTCAATAATGACGTATGTTCCCATAGTAACGCCAATAGGGACTTTCC
ATTGACGTCAATGGGTGGAGTATTTACGGTAAACTGCCCACTTGGCAGTACATCAAGTGTATCATATGCC
AAGTACGCCCCCTATTGACGTCAATGACGGTAAATGGCCCGCCTGGCATTATGCCCAGTACATGACCTTA
TGGGACTTTCCTACTTGGCAGTACATCTACGTATTAGTCATCGCTATTACCATGGTGATGCGGTTTTGGC
AGTACATCAATGGGCGTGGATAGCGGTTTGACTCACGGGGATTTCCAAGTCTCCACCCCATTGACGTCAA
TGGGAGTTTGTTTTGGCACCAAAATCAACGGGACTTTCCAAAATGTCGTAACAACTCCGCCCCATTGACG
CAAATGGGCGGTAGGCGTGTACGGTGGGAGGTCTATATAAGCAGAGCTCTCCCTATCAGTGATAGAGATC
TCCCTATCAGTGATAGAGATCGTCGACGAGCTCGTTTAGTGAACCGTCAGATCGCCTGGAGACGCCATCC
ACGCTGTTTTGACCTCCATAGAAGACACCGGGACCGATCCAGCCTCCGGACTCTAGCGTTTAAACTTAAG
CTTGGTACCGAGCTCGGATCCACTAGTCCAGTGTGGTGGAATTCATGGAGGTGTGTATCCCAATTCCGGG
TATTGGAGATGAAAATTGTGAGAGCTGGAGGGCACAGATTGTGGCATTCGGTACCACATCGGGTTTCGTC
AAGACCGAGCGTATTCTCAGAGGTCTGTTTCCGGAGCGCGGACACCCGGGGTTCTTAGCGTCCCTGGTGG
TCCTGAAGCATACGCTGGCTTCCCCGGGGGGGCTCAACACCAGACTGAATCTACTTCCAGTATTACAGAT
GTTAAAATATGTGGGACAGGAAATGTACATGCGGGCAAAATGCCAGGCAACAGCATCTGACATGACTTTG
ATCTGGGATGACTGCAAAGATAGATTTATGCTGATACTGGAACAGGCCTGTGGGTGCCACCAATGTATGA
CCGTGGTAGAAGAAATCACCCACTGTAGCGCCATCTCTGCCCCCCCAAGCTCTTTGTCCCACGGGAGACA
CATTCTTTCTGCGGGGCTCATCAACTTTGCAAGACGCCAGGTTCTCCTTGGTGGGTCAGTGTCTTTTTCT
GAGTTTTCTATTCCAGACCTAATACAGACACCGGAGCAATACCCCTTTGTGGATGTGGAGTTCCGGCGGG
AGCTTAGCTTGATTTCATCGTGTTTGAACGTCTGCTGGCTCTACCACATCTTCATAGAGCACATTACCTC
GGACGTGAGACGGTTGGAGTTATGCATGGCCAGTGTCCTGGAAGAGTATGGCGGACTGTCACCCACCCGC
CCATGGGCAGAGGCAGTGACCTTTTTGAGTCAGCTGCCGCGCCCCACCAGGAAACCCTGGAAAGAACTGT
CGGTAAGCCGGATCAACGTGGAAGCCCGGCTTTTGGATACCCTGGTGATGCAATTAGAGAAACCGGTTCC
TGTGGAAATAATAAAACACGCCCTGGCGATTTTGGGTACCGCTGGGCACGTTTGGAATCCAGAACACCAG
CTTGCTTGCCCGGATACGCGCACATGCCGGGAGAGGGTATCTAAAGGTCCTTGTGTTGGGGATGGGGACG
TGACCCTTGTGCACACGGCCCGTATGGACATTTCAAACCCATCATCTGTGTCTCCCGATGGCGACGTGCA
CTACTCGGGACCCCCGCGCACCCCGGCATATGGAGTAGTTCTAGAGTGTGCTGATGATTCCGATGATTCA
TTGGATGACTTTTTAGAAAATCTCAGCCAGACGTGTGACAGCTCCGACGATGAGTATGATGGAGGGCGGC
CGCTCGAGGGAGGCGGTGGATGGAGCCACCCCCAGTTCGAGAAGGGCGGCGGCAGCGGCGGCGGCAGCGG
CGGCGGCAGCTGGAGCCACCCCCAGTTCGAGAAGGGGCCCGTTTAAACCCGCTGATCAGCCTCGACTGTG
CCTTCTAGTTGCCAGCCATCTGTTGTTTGCCCCTCCCCCGTGCCTTCCTTGACCCTGGAAGGTGCCACTC
CCACTGTCCTTTCCTAATAAAATGAGGAAATTGCATCGCATTGTCTGAGTAGGTGTCATTCTATTCTGGG
GGGTGGGGTGGGGCAGGACAGCAAGGGGGAGGATTGGGAAGACAATAGCAGGCATGCTGGGGATGCGGTG
GGCTCTATGGCTTCTGAGGCGGAAAGAACCAGCTGGGGCTCTAGGGGGTATCCCC
[124 nt withheld, positions 2646-2769]
C
[91 nt withheld, positions 2771-2861]
A
[49 nt withheld, positions 2863-2911]
CCTTTGACGTTGGAGTCCACGTTCTTT
[37 nt withheld, positions 2939-2975]
ACCCTATCTCGGTCTATTCTTTTGATTTATAAGGGATTTTGCCGATTTCGGCCTATTGGTTAAAAAATGA
GCTGATTTAACAAAAATTTAACGCGAATTAATTCTGTGGAATGTGTGTCAGTTAGGGTGTGGAAAGTCCC
CAGGCTCCCCAGCAGGCAGAAGTATGCAAAGCATGCATCTCAATTAGTCAGCAACCAGGTGTGGAAAGTC
CCCAGGCTCCCCAGCAGGCAGAAGTATGCAAAGCATGCATCTCAATTAGTCAGCAACCATAGTCCCGCCC
CTAACTCCGCCCATCCCGCCCCTAACTCCGCCCAGTTCCGCCCATTCTCCGCCCCATGGCTGACTAATTT
TTTTTATTTATGCAGAGGCCGAGGCCGCCTCTGCCTCTGAGCTATTCCAGAAGTAGTGAGGAGGCTTTTT
TGGAGGCCTAGGCTTTTGCAAAAAGCTCCCGGGAGCTTGTATATCCATTTTCGGATCTGATCAGCACGTG
TTGACAATTAATCATCGGCATAGTATATCGGCATAGTATAATACGACAAGGTGAGGAACTAAACCATGGC
CAAGTTGACCAGTGCCGTTCCGGTGCTCACCGCGCGCGACGTCGCCGGAGCGGTCGAGTTCTGGACCGAC
CGGCTCGGGTTCTCCCGGGACTTCGTGGAGGACGACTTCGCCGGTGTGGTCCGGGACGACGTGACCCTGT
TCATCAGCGCGGTCCAGGACCAGGTGGTGCCGGACAACACCCTGGCCTGGGTGTGGGTGCGCGGCCTGGA
CGAGCTGTACGCCGAGTGGTCGGAGGTCGTGTCCACGAACTTCCGGGACGCCTCCGGGCCGGCCATGACC
GAGATCGGCGAGCAGCCGTGGGGGCGGGAGTTCGCCCTGCGCGACCCGGCCGGCAACTGCGTGCACTTCG
TGGCCGAGGAGCAGGACTGACACGTGCTACGAGATTTCGATTCCACCGCCGCCTTCTATGAAAGGTTGGG
CTTCGGAATCGTTTTCCGGGACGCCGGCTGGATGATCCTCCAGCGCGGGGATCTCATGCTGGAGTTCTTC
GCCCACCCCAACTTGTTTATTGCAGCTTATAATGGTTACAAATAAAGCAATAGCATCACAAATTTCACAA
ATAAAGCATTTTTTTCACTGCATTCTAGTTGTGGTTTGTCCAAACTCATCAATGTATCTTATCATGTCTG
TATACCGTCGACCTCTAGCTAGAGCTTGGCGTAATCATGGTCATAGCTGTTTCCTGTGTGAAATTGTTAT
CCGCTCACAATTCCACACAACATACGAGCCGGAAGCATAAAGTGTAAAGCCTGGGGTGCCTAATGAGTGA
GCTAACTCACATTAATTGCGTTGCGCTCACTGCCCGCTTTCCAGTCGGGAAACCTGTCGTGCCAGCTGCA
TTAATGAATCGGCCAACGCGCGGGGAGAGGCGGTTTGCGTATTGGGCGCTCTTCCGCTTCCTCGCTCACT
GACTCGCTGCGCTCGGTCGTTCGGCTGCGGCGAGCGGTATCAGCTCACTCAAAGGCGGTAATACGGTTAT
CCACAGAATCAGGGGATAACGCAGGAAAGAACATGTGAGCAAAAGGCCAGCAAAAGGCCAGGAACCGTAA
AAAGGCCGCGTTGCTGGCGTTTTTCCATAGGCTCCGCCCCCCTGACGAGCATCACAAAAATCGACGCTCA
AGTCAGAGGTGGCGAAACCCGACAGGACTATAAAGATACCAGGCGTTTCCCCCTGGAAGCTCCCTCGTGC
GCTCTCCTGTTCCGACCCTGCCGCTTACCGGATACCTGTCCGCCTTTCTCCCTTCGGGAAGCGTGGCGCT
TTCTCATAGCTCACGCTGTAGGTATCTCAGTTCGGTGTAGGTCGTTCGCTCCAAGCTGGGCTGTGTGCAC
GAACCCCCCGTTCAGCCCGACCGCTGCGCCTTATCCGGTAACTATCGTCTTGAGTCCAACCCGGTAAGAC
ACGACTTATCGCCACTGGCAGCAGCCACTGGTAACAGGATTAGCAGAGCGAGGTATGTAGGCGGTGCTAC
AGAGTTCTTGAAGTGGTGGCCTAACTACGGCTACACTAGAAGAACAGTATTTGGTATCTGCGCTCTGCTG
AAGCCAGTTACCTTCGGAAAAAGAGTTGGTAGCTCTTGATCCGGCAAACAAACCACCGCTGGTAGCGGTG
GTTTTTTTGTTTGCAAGCAGCAGATTACGCGCAGAAAAAAAGGATCTCAAGAAGATCCTTTGATCTTTTC
TACGGGGTCTGACGCTCAGTGGAACGAAAACTCACGTTAAGGGATTTTGGTCATGAGATTATCAAAAAGG
ATCTTCACCTAGATCCTTTTAAATTAAAAATGAAGTTTTAAATCAATCTAAAGTATATATGAGTAAACTT
GGTCTGACAGTTACCAATGCTTAATCAGTGAGGCACCTATCTCAGCGATCTGTCTATTTCGTTCATCCAT
AGTTGCCTGACTCCCCGTCGTGTAGATAACTACGATACGGGAGGGCTTACCATCTGGCCCCAGTGCTGCA
ATGATACCGCGAGACCCACGCTCACCGGCTCCAGATTTATCAGCAATAAACCAGCCAGCCGGAAGGGCCG
AGCGCAGAAGTGGTCCTGCAACTTTATCCGCCTCCATCCAGTCTATTAATTGTTGCCGGGAAGCTAGAGT
AAGTAGTTCGCCAGTTAATAGTTTGCGCAACGTTGTTGCCATTGCTACAGGCATCGTGGTGTCACGCTCG
TCGTTTGGTATGGCTTCATTCAGCTCCGGTTCCCAACGATCAAGGCGAGTTACATGATCCCCCATGTTGT
GCAAAAAAGCGGTTAGCTCCTTCGGTCCTCCGATCGTTGTCAGAAGTAAGTTGGCCGCAGTGTTATCACT
CATGGTTATGGCAGCACTGCATAATTCTCTTACTGTCATGCCATCCGTAAGATGCTTTTCTGTGACTGGT
GAGTACTCAACCAAGTCATTCTGAGAATAGTGTATGCGGCGACCGAGTTGCTCTTGCCCGGCGTCAATAC
GGGATAATACCGCGCCACATAGCAGAACTTTAAAAGTGCTCATCATTGGAAAACGTTCTTCGGGGCGAAA
ACTCTCAAGGATCTTACCGCTGTTGAGATCCAGTTCGATGTAACCCACTCGTGCACCCAACTGATCTTCA
GCATCTTTTACTTTCACCAGCGTTTCTGGGTGAGCAAAAACAGGAAGGCAAAATGCCGCAAAAAAGGGAA
TAAGGGCGACACGGAAATGTTGAATACTCATACTCTTCCTTTTTCAATATTATTGAAGCATTTATCAGGG
TTATTGTCTCATGAGCGGATACATATTTGAATGTATTTAGAAAAATAAACAAATAGGGGTTCCGCGCACA
TTTCCCCGAAAAGTGCCACCTGACGTC
Features (pLannotate 1.2.2; 22 found; start..end, strand, type, name):
     28..80      -  misc_feature   bom (fragment): basis of mobility region from pBR322
    235..614     +  enhancer       CMV enhancer: human cytomegalovirus immediate early enhancer
    615..818     +  promoter       CMV promoter: human cytomegalovirus (CMV) immediate early promoter
    820..839     +  promoter       PLtetO-1 promoter (fragment): modified phage lambda PL promoter with tet operator sites (Lutz and Bujard, 1997)
    841..860     +  promoter       PLtetO-1 promoter (fragment): modified phage lambda PL promoter with tet operator sites (Lutz and Bujard, 1997)
    868..901     +  promoter       TRE3GV promoter (fragment): 3rd-generation Tet-responsive promoter that can be activated by binding of Tet-On® 3G, optimized for retroviral and lentiviral vectors
   1025..2230    +  CDS            ORF48: ORF48_HHV8P - Protein inferred from homology: Swiss-Prot protein existence level 3. From Human herpesvirus 8 type P (isolate GK18) (HHV-8) (Kaposi's sarcoma-associated herpesvirus).
   2376..2600    +  polyA_signal   bGH poly(A) signal: bovine growth hormone polyadenylation signal
   2604..2625    +  promoter       SV40 promoter (fragment): SV40 enhancer and early promoter
   2646..3074    +  rep_origin     f1 ori (sequence partly withheld): f1 bacteriophage origin of replication; arrow indicates direction of (+) strand synthesis
   3088..3417    +  promoter       SV40 promoter: SV40 enhancer and early promoter
   3465..3512    +  promoter       EM7 promoter: synthetic bacterial promoter&nbsp
   3531..3905    +  CDS            BleoR: antibiotic-binding protein; Sh ble from Streptoalloteichus hindustanus; confers resistance to bleomycin, phleomycin, and Zeocin™
   3915..4040    +  CDS            ble (fragment): BLE_KLEPN - Experimental evidence at protein level: Swiss-Prot protein existence level 1. Binding protein with a strong affinity to the bleomycin family of antibiotics. Binds to CL990; an antimitotic-antibiotic compound. From Klebsiella pneumoniae.
   4035..4156    +  polyA_signal   SV40 poly(A) signal: SV40 polyadenylation signal
   4229..4245    -  protein_bind   lac operator: The lac repressor binds to the lac operator to inhibit transcription in E. coli. This inhibition can be relieved by adding lactose or isopropyl-β-D-thiogalactopyranoside (IPTG). lac repressor encoded by lacI
   4253..4283    -  promoter       lac promoter: promoter for the E. coli lac operon
   4298..4319    -  protein_bind   CAP binding site: CAP binding activates transcription in the presence of cAMP. E. coli catabolite activator protein
   4332..4424    -  CDS            lacI (fragment): lac repressor; lacI; The lac repressor binds to the lac operator to inhibit transcription in E. coli. This inhibition can be relieved by adding lactose or isopropyl-β-D-thiogalactopyranoside (IPTG).
   4607..5195    -  rep_origin     ori: high-copy-number ColE1/pMB1/pBR322/pUC origin of replication
   5366..6226    -  CDS            AmpR: β-lactamase; bla; confers resistance to ampicillin, carbenicillin, and related antibiotics
   6227..6331    -  promoter       AmpR promoter: bla
