[The description below was written by a language model from this plasmid's Addgene catalogue record and pLannotate feature annotations shown in this document.]
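Description:
pCDNA4.TO-ORF48-2xCSTREP is a mammalian expression plasmid of 6,362 nt built on the Invitrogen pCDNA4.TO backbone, carrying the ORF48 open reading frame of Kaposi's sarcoma-associated herpesvirus (KSHV, human herpesvirus 8). The insert was derived from cDNA of reactivated TREx BCBL-1-RTA cells. In E. coli the plasmid replicates from a high-copy ColE1/pUC-type origin and is selected through the β-lactamase (AmpR) gene. An f1 origin is also present, along with residual lac promoter/operator and bom sequences from the backbone. For selection in mammalian cells, a Sh ble (BleoR) cassette conferring Zeocin resistance is driven by the SV40 early promoter and ends in an SV40 polyadenylation signal. An EM7 bacterial promoter upstream of the same gene allows it to be expressed in bacteria as well.

ORF48 is transcribed from the human CMV immediate-early enhancer and promoter and terminated by the bovine growth hormone polyadenylation signal. Directly downstream of the CMV promoter, the annotation software flags two short fragments matching tet operator-containing promoters. These fit the tandem tet operator sites typical of the "TO" backbone, which keep transcription repressed in cells expressing the Tet repressor until tetracycline or doxycycline is added. In cells lacking the repressor, expression is constitutive. According to the catalogue entry, the protein carries a C-terminal double Strep tag. The feature table does not annotate this tag, though there is unannotated sequence between the end of the ORF48 coding region and the polyadenylation signal where it would be expected to lie. The tag permits affinity capture on Strep-Tactin-type resins, and the associated publication indicates the construct was used for mapping herpesvirus-host protein complexes.
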