Addgene plasmid #136209: pCDNA4.TO-ORF48-2xCSTREP
Purpose: Expresses C-terminally strep tagged Kaposi's Sarcoma Associated Herpesvirus (KSHV) ORF48
Depositing lab: Britt Glaunsinger. Depositing organization: University of California, Berkeley. Publication: Global mapping of herpesvirus-host protein complexes reveals a transcription strategy for late genes. Davis ZH, Verschueren E, Jang GM, Kleffman K, Johnson JR, Park J, Von Dollen J, Maher MC, Johnson T, Newton W, Jager S, Shales M, Horner J, Hernandez RD, Krogan NJ, Glaunsinger BA. Mol Cell. 2015 Jan 22;57(2):349-60. doi: 10.1016/j.molcel.2014.11.026. Epub 2014 Dec 24. PubMed 25544563.
Backbone
  Vector backbone: pCDNA4.TO
  Backbone manufacturer: Invitrogen
  Vector type: Mammalian Expression
  Selectable markers: Zeocin
Growth in bacteria
  Bacterial resistance: Ampicillin, 100 μg/mL
  Growth temperature: 37°C
  Growth strain: DH5alpha
  Copy number: High Copy
Gene/Insert
  Gene/Insert name: ORF48
  Species: Kaposi's sarcoma-associated herpesvirus (KSHV)
  Promoter: CMV
  Cloning method: Restriction Enzyme; 5′ cloning site Unknown (unknown if destroyed)
  Sequencing primers: 5′ CGCAAATGGGCGGTAGGCGTG; 3′ TAGAAGGCACAGTCGAGGCT
Resource information
  A portion of this plasmid was derived from a plasmid made by: cDNA of reactivated TREx BCBL-1-RTA cells
Terms and licenses: Academic/Nonprofit Terms; Industry Terms: Not Available to Industry
How to cite: pCDNA4.TO-ORF48-2xCSTREP was a gift from Britt Glaunsinger (Addgene plasmid # 136209 ; http://n2t.net/addgene:136209 ; RRID:Addgene_136209)
